Addgene plasmid #211351: pLJC5 mScarlet-FAM98B[1-330]
Purpose: Constitutive lentiviral expression of V5-mScarlet-FAM98B[1-330] fusion protein
Depositing lab: Raghu Chivukula. Depositing organization: Massachusetts General Hospital. Publication: Polyglycine-mediated aggregation of FAM98B disrupts tRNA processing in GGC repeat disorders. Yang J, Xu Y, Ziehr DR, Taylor MS, Valenstein ML, Frenkel EM, Bush JR, Rutter K, Stevanovski I, Shi CY, Kesavan M, Pinto RM, Deveson I, Bartel DP, Sabatini DM, Chivukula RR. Science. 2025 Jul 17;389(6757):eado2403. doi: 10.1126/science.ado2403. Epub 2025 Jul 17. PubMed 40674500.
Backbone
  Vector backbone: pLJC5
  Vector type: Lentiviral
  Selectable markers: Puromycin
Growth in bacteria
  Bacterial resistance: Ampicillin, 100 μg/mL
  Growth temperature: 37°C
  Growth strain: NEB Stable
  Copy number: High Copy
Gene/Insert
  Gene/Insert name: V5-mScarlet-FAM98B[1-330]
  Species: H. sapiens (human)
  Mutation: Truncation of C-terminal glycine-rich IDR
  Entrez Gene: FAM98B
  Tag / fusion protein: V5 (N terminal on insert); mScarlet (N terminal on insert)
Terms and licenses: Academic/Nonprofit Terms; Industry Terms: Not Available to Industry
How to cite: pLJC5 mScarlet-FAM98B[1-330] was a gift from Raghu Chivukula (Addgene plasmid # 211351 ; http://n2t.net/addgene:211351 ; RRID:Addgene_211351)
