[The description below was written by a language model from this plasmid's Addgene catalogue record and pLannotate feature annotations shown in this document.]
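Description:
pLJC5 mScarlet-FAM98B[1-330] is a lentiviral transfer plasmid of about 9.8 kb, built on the pLJC5 backbone for constitutive expression of a tagged, truncated human FAM98B in mammalian cells. In bacteria it is maintained through a high-copy ColE1/pUC-type origin and selected with ampicillin via the β-lactamase gene. The backbone also carries an f1 origin, an SV40 origin and remnants of a lac/T7/T3 cloning region. The viral portion has a third-generation, self-inactivating layout. An RSV promoter replaces the U3 region upstream of a truncated HIV-1 5' LTR, so genomic RNA is transcribed without Tat. This is followed by the Ψ packaging signal with a short gag fragment, and the Rev response element for nuclear export of the unspliced genome. A ΔU3 3' LTR disables LTR promoter activity after integration, and an SV40 polyadenylation signal lies downstream of it. A cPPT/CTS element is also present; in this vector it is annotated between the two expression cassettes.

The payload is driven by the human ubiquitin C promoter and encodes an N-terminal V5 epitope tag, a red fluorescent protein and residues 1–330 of FAM98B. The sequence annotation identifies the fluorescent protein as the mScarlet-I variant. The truncation removes the protein's C-terminal glycine-rich intrinsically disordered region. A separate human PGK promoter drives puromycin N-acetyltransferase, allowing selection of stably transduced cells.

The fusion lets FAM98B lacking its glycine-rich tail be followed by live or fixed-cell fluorescence and detected or immunoprecipitated through V5. The associated study concerns polyglycine-mediated FAM98B aggregation and tRNA processing in GGC repeat disorders, so the construct probably serves to test the contribution of the disordered region, although the record does not state this.
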