Features (pLannotate 1.2.2; 28 found; start..end, strand, type, name):
      1..227     +  promoter       RSV promoter: Rous sarcoma virus enhancer/promoter
    228..408     +  LTR            5' LTR (truncated): truncated 5' long terminal repeat (LTR) from HIV-1
    455..580     +  misc_feature   HIV-1 Ψ: packaging signal of human immunodeficiency virus type 1
    564..927     +  CDS            HIV-1 gag (fragment): gag protein from human immunodeficiency virus 1; gag
   1073..1306    +  misc_feature   RRE: The Rev response element (RRE) of HIV-1 allows for Rev-dependent mRNA export from the nucleus to the cytoplasm.
   1683..1783    +  CDS            Rev (fragment): human immunodeficiency virus 1 (HIV-1) Rev protein; rev; enhances nuclear export of unspliced and incompletely spliced viral mRNAs
   1824..3035    +  promoter       UbC promoter: human ubiquitin C promoter
   3065..3106    +  CDS            V5 tag: epitope tag from simian virus 5
   3113..3808    +  CDS            mScarlet-I: mScarlet-I is a basic (constitutively fluorescent) red fluorescent protein published in 2016, derived from synthetic construct. It is reported to be a rapidly-maturing monomer with moderate acid sensitivity.
   3827..4777    +  CDS            FAM98B (fragment): FA98B_HUMAN - Experimental evidence at protein level: Swiss-Prot protein existence level 1. Positively stimulates PRMT1-induced protein arginine dimethylated arginine methylation (PubMed:28040436). Promotes colorectal cancer cell malignancy (PubMed:28040436). From Homo sapiens (Human).
   4861..4978    +  misc_feature   cPPT/CTS: central polypurine tract and central termination sequence of HIV-1
   5027..5537    +  promoter       hPGK promoter: human phosphoglycerate kinase 1 promoter
   5559..6158    +  CDS            PuroR: puromycin N-acetyltransferase; pac from Streptomyces alboniger; confers resistance to puromycin
   6201..6284    +  CDS            nef (fragment): NEF_HV1Z2 - Experimental evidence at protein level: Swiss-Prot protein existence level 1. Extracellular Nef protein targets CD4(+) T-lymphocytes for apoptosis by interacting with CXCR4 surface receptors. From Human immunodeficiency virus type 1 group M subtype D (isolate Z2/CDC-Z34) (HIV-1).
   6286..6519    +  LTR            3' LTR (ΔU3): self-inactivating 3' long terminal repeat (LTR) from HIV-1
   6591..6712    +  polyA_signal   SV40 poly(A) signal: SV40 polyadenylation signal
   6752..6887    +  rep_origin     SV40 ori: SV40 origin of replication
   6908..6926    -  promoter       T7 promoter: promoter for bacteriophage T7 RNA polymerase
   6934..7089    +  CDS            lacZα (fragment): LacZα fragment of β-galactosidase; lacZ fragment
   7094..7522    +  rep_origin     f1 ori (sequence partly withheld): f1 bacteriophage origin of replication; arrow indicates direction of (+) strand synthesis
   7575..7679    +  promoter       AmpR promoter: bla
   7680..8540    +  CDS            AmpR: β-lactamase; bla; confers resistance to ampicillin, carbenicillin, and related antibiotics
   8711..9299    +  rep_origin     ori: high-copy-number ColE1/pMB1/pBR322/pUC origin of replication
   9482..9574    +  CDS            lacI (fragment): lac repressor; lacI; The lac repressor binds to the lac operator to inhibit transcription in E. coli. This inhibition can be relieved by adding lactose or isopropyl-β-D-thiogalactopyranoside (IPTG).
   9587..9608    +  protein_bind   CAP binding site: CAP binding activates transcription in the presence of cAMP. E. coli catabolite activator protein
   9623..9653    +  promoter       lac promoter: promoter for the E. coli lac operon
   9661..9677    +  protein_bind   lac operator: The lac repressor binds to the lac operator to inhibit transcription in E. coli. This inhibition can be relieved by adding lactose or isopropyl-β-D-thiogalactopyranoside (IPTG). lac repressor encoded by lacI
   9722..9740    +  promoter       T3 promoter: promoter for bacteriophage T3 RNA polymerase
>Addgene plasmid #211351 | pLJC5 mScarlet-FAM98B[1-330] | addgene full sequence | sequence record 489608 | Addgene NGS Result
TGTAGTCTTATGCAATACTCTTGTAGTCTTGCAACATGGTAACGATGAGTTAGCAACATGCCTTACAAGG
AGAGAAAAAGCACCGTGCATGCCGATTGGTGGAAGTAAGGTGGTACGATCGTGCCTTATTAGGAAGGCAA
CAGACGGGTCTGACATGGATTGGACGAACCACTGAATTGCCGCATTGCAGAGATATTGTATTTAAGTGCC
TAGCTCGATACATAAACGGGTCTCTCTGGTTAGACCAGATCTGAGCCTGGGAGCTCTCTGGCTAACTAGG
GAACCCACTGCTTAAGCCTCAATAAAGCTTGCCTTGAGTGCTTCAAGTAGTGTGTGCCCGTCTGTTGTGT
GACTCTGGTAACTAGAGATCCCTCAGACCCTTTTAGTCAGTGTGGAAAATCTCTAGCAGTGGCGCCCGAA
CAGGGACTTGAAAGCGAAAGGGAAACCAGAGGAGCTCTCTCGACGCAGGACTCGGCTTGCTGAAGCGCGC
ACGGCAAGAGGCGAGGGGCGGCGACTGGTGAGTACGCCAAAAATTTTGACTAGCGGAGGCTAGAAGGAGA
GAGATGGGTGCGAGAGCGTCAGTATTAAGCGGGGGAGAATTAGATCGCGATGGGAAAAAATTCGGTTAAG
GCCAGGGGGAAAGAAAAAATATAAATTAAAACATATAGTATGGGCAAGCAGGGAGCTAGAACGATTCGCA
GTTAATCCTGGCCTGTTAGAAACATCAGAAGGCTGTAGACAAATACTGGGACAGCTACAACCATCCCTTC
AGACAGGATCAGAAGAACTTAGATCATTATATAATACAGTAGCAACCCTCTATTGTGTGCATCAAAGGAT
AGAGATAAAAGACACCAAGGAAGCTTTAGACAAGATAGAGGAAGAGCAAAACAAAAGTAAGACCACCGCA
CAGCAAGCAGCAGCTGATCTTCAGACCTGGAGGAGGAGATATGAGGGACAATTGGAGAAGTGAATTATAT
AAATATAAAGTAGTAAAAATTGAACCATTAGGAGTAGCACCCACCAAGGCAAAGAGAAGAGTGGTGCAGA
GAGAAAAAAGAGCAGTGGGAATAGGAGCTTTGTTCCTTGGGTTCTTGGGAGCAGCAGGAAGCACTATGGG
CGCAGCGTCAATGACGCTGACGGTACAGGCCAGACAATTATTGTCTGGTATAGTGCAGCAGCAGAACAAT
TTGCTGAGGGCTATTGAGGCGCAACAGCATCTGTTGCAACTCACAGTCTGGGGCATCAAGCAGCTCCAGG
CAAGAATCCTGGCTGTGGAAAGATACCTAAAGGATCAACAGCTCCTGGGGATTTGGGGTTGCTCTGGAAA
ACTCATTTGCACCACTGCTGTGCCTTGGAATGCTAGTTGGAGTAATAAATCTCTGGAACAGATTTGGAAT
CACACGACCTGGATGGAGTGGGACAGAGAAATTAACAATTACACAAGCTTAATACACTCCTTAATTGAAG
AATCGCAAAACCAGCAAGAAAAGAATGAACAAGAATTATTGGAATTAGATAAATGGGCAAGTTTGTGGAA
TTGGTTTAACATAACAAATTGGCTGTGGTATATAAAATTATTCATAATGATAGTAGGAGGCTTGGTAGGT
TTAAGAATAGTTTTTGCTGTACTTTCTATAGTGAATAGAGTTAGGCAGGGATATTCACCATTATCGTTTC
AGACCCACCTCCCAACCCCGAGGGGACCCGACAGGCCCGAAGGAATAGAAGAAGAAGGTGGAGAGAGAGA
CAGAGACAGATCCATTCGATTAGTGAACGGATCTCGACGGTATCGATCACGAGACTAGCCTCGAGCGGGA
TCTGGCCTCCGCGCCGGGTTTTGGCGCCTCCCGCGGGCGCCCCCCTCCTCACGGCGAGCGCTGCCACGTC
AGACGAAGGGCGCAGCGAGCGTCCTGATCCTTCCGCCCGGACGCTCAGGACAGCGGCCCGCTGCTCATAA
GACTCGGCCTTAGAACCCCAGTATCAGCAGAAGGACATTTTAGGACGGGACTTGGGTGACTCTAGGGCAC
TGGTTTTCTTTCCAGAGAGCGGAACAGGCGAGGAAAAGTAGTCCCTTCTCGGCGATTCTGCGGAGGGATC
TCCGTGGGGCGGTGAACGCCGATGATTATATAAGGACGCGCCGGGTGTGGCACAGCTAGTTCCGTCGCAG
CCGGGATTTGGGTCGCGGTTCTTGTTTGTGGATCGCTGTGATCGTCACTTGGTGAGTAGCGGGCTGCTGG
GCTGGCCGGGGCTTTCGTGGCCGCCGGGCCGCTCGGTGGGACGGAAGCGTGTGGAGAGACCGCCAAGGGC
TGTAGTCTGGGTCCGCGAGCAAGGTTGCCCTGAACTGGGGGTTGGGGGGAGCGCAGCAAAATGGCGGCTG
TTCCCGAGTCTTGAATGGAAGACGCTTGTGAGGCGGGCTGTGAGGTCGTTGAAACAAGGTGGGGGGCATG
GTGGGCGGCAAGAACCCAAGGTCTTGAGGCCTTCGCTAATGCGGGAAAGCTCTTATTCGGGTGAGATGGG
CTGGGGCACCATCTGGGGACCCTGACGTGAAGTTTGTCACTGACTGGAGAACTCGGTTTGTCGTCTGTTG
CGGGGGCGGCAGTTATGGCGGTGCCGTTGGGCAGTGCACCCGTACCTTTGGGAGCGCGCGCCCTCGTCGT
GTCGTGACGTCACCCGTTCTGTTGGCTTATAATGCAGGGTGGGGCCACCTGCCGGTAGGTGTGCGGTAGG
CTTTTCTCCGTCGCAGGACGCAGGGTTCGGGCCTAGGGTAGGCTCTCCTGAATCGACAGGCGCCGGACCT
CTGGTGAGGGGAGGGATAAGTGAGGCGTCAGTTTCTTTGGTCGGTTTTATGTACCTATCTTCTTAAGTAG
CTGAAGCTCCGGTTTTGAACTATGCGCTCGGGGTTGGCGAGTGTGTTTTGTGAAGTTTTTTAGGCACCTT
TTGAAATGTAATCATTTGGGTCAATATGTAATTTTCAGTGTTAGACTAGTAAATTGTCCGCTAAATTCTG
GCCGTTTTTGGCTTTTTTGTTAGACGAAGCGCTAGCGCTACCGGTGCCACCATGGGTAAGCCTATCCCTA
ACCCTCTCCTCGGTCTCGATTCTACGGGCTCTATGGTGAGCAAGGGCGAGGCAGTGATCAAGGAGTTCAT
GCGGTTCAAGGTGCACATGGAGGGCTCCATGAACGGCCACGAGTTCGAGATCGAGGGCGAGGGCGAGGGC
CGCCCCTACGAGGGCACCCAGACCGCCAAGCTGAAGGTGACCAAGGGTGGCCCCCTGCCCTTCTCCTGGG
ACATCCTGTCCCCTCAGTTCATGTACGGCTCCAGGGCCTTCATCAAGCACCCCGCCGACATCCCCGACTA
CTATAAGCAGTCCTTCCCCGAGGGCTTCAAGTGGGAGCGCGTGATGAACTTCGAGGACGGCGGCGCCGTG
ACCGTGACCCAGGACACCTCCCTGGAGGACGGCACCCTGATCTACAAGGTGAAGCTCCGCGGCACCAACT
TCCCTCCTGACGGCCCCGTAATGCAGAAGAAGACAATGGGCTGGGAAGCGTCCACCGAGCGGTTGTACCC
CGAGGACGGCGTGCTGAAGGGCGACATTAAGATGGCCCTGCGCCTGAAGGACGGCGGCCGCTACCTGGCG
GACTTCAAGACCACCTACAAGGCCAAGAAGCCCGTGCAGATGCCCGGCGCCTACAACGTGGACCGCAAGT
TGGACATCACCTCCCACAACGAGGACTACACCGTGGTGGAACAGTACGAACGCTCCGAGGGCCGCCACTC
CACCGGCGGCATGGACGAGCTGTACAAGGGTGGAGGTGGGTCGACGATGAGAGGGCCGGAGCCGGGTCCC
CAACCGACGATGGAGGGAGACGTGCTGGACACACTGGAGGCGCTGGGGTATAAAGGACCATTGTTAGAAG
AGCAAGCCCTTACAAAGGCGGCAGAGGGTGGATTATCTTCACCTGAATTTTCAGAGCTCTGTATTTGGTT
AGGCTCTCAAATAAAATCATTATGCAACTTGGAAGAAAGTATCACGTCTGCTGGAAGAGATGATCTAGAG
AGCTTCCAGCTTGAGATAAGTGGCTTTTTAAAAGAAATGGCATGTCCATATTCTGTACTCATATCAGGAG
ATATTAAAGATCGTTTAAAAAAGAAGGAGGACTGTTTGAAACTTCTATTATTTTTAAGTACAGAACTTCA
AGCTTCACAGATATTACAGAACAAGAAACATAAAAATTCTCAATTAGATAAAAATAGTGAAGTTTATCAG
GAAGTTCAAGCTATGTTTGATACACTTGGTATACCCAAGTCAACAACTTCTGACATTCCGCATATGCTAA
ACCAAGTGGAATCAAAGGTGAAAGATATTCTCTCAAAGGTCCAGAAAAATCATGTGGGAAAACCACTGCT
GAAAATGGATTTAAATTCAGAACAGGCGGAACAACTGGAAAGAATCAATGATGCTCTTTCCTGTGAATAT
GAGTGTCGCCGACGAATGTTAATGAAACGATTAGATGTGACTGTACAGTCCTTTGGATGGTCTGATAGAG
CAAAGGTAAAAACAGATGATATAGCAAGAATTTATCAGCCTAAGCGTTATGCTTTGTCACCCAAGACAAC
GATTACAATGGCACATCTACTTGCTGCTCGTGAAGATCTATCCAAGATCATTAGGACAAGTAGTGGCACC
AGCCGGGAGAAGACCGCATGTGCCATTAATAAGGTGCTGATGGGAAGGGTGCCTGACAGGGGAGGCCGGC
CGAATGAAATTGAACCACCACCTCCAGAAATGCCCCCTTGGCAAAAGAGACAAGAATGAGAATTCTCGAC
CTCGAGACAAATGGCAGTATTCATCCACAATTTTAAAAGAAAAGGGGGGATTGGGGGGTACAGTGCAGGG
GAAAGAATAGTAGACATAATAGCAACAGACATACAAACTAAAGAATTACAAAAACAAATTACAAAAATTC
AAAATTTTCGGGTTTATTACAGGGACAGCAGAGATCCACTTTGGCCGCGGCTCGAGGGGGTTGGGGTTGC
GCCTTTTCCAAGGCAGCCCTGGGTTTGCGCAGGGACGCGGCTGCTCTGGGCGTGGTTCCGGGAAACGCAG
CGGCGCCGACCCTGGGTCTCGCACATTCTTCACGTCCGTTCGCAGCGTCACCCGGATCTTCGCCGCTACC
CTTGTGGGCCCCCCGGCGACGCTTCCTGCTCCGCCCCTAAGTCGGGAAGGTTCCTTGCGGTTCGCGGCGT
GCCGGACGTGACAAACGGAAGCCGCACGTCTCACTAGTACCCTCGCAGACGGACAGCGCCAGGGAGCAAT
GGCAGCGCGCCGACCGCGATGGGCTGTGGCCAATAGCGGCTGCTCAGCAGGGCGCGCCGAGAGCAGCGGC
CGGGAAGGGGCGGTGCGGGAGGCGGGGTGTGGGGCGGTAGTGTGGGCCCTGTTCCTGCCCGCGCGGTGTT
CCGCATTCTGCAAGCCTCCGGAGCGCACGTCGGCAGTCGGCTCCCTCGTTGACCGAATCACCGACCTCTC
TCCCCAGGGGGATCCACCGGAGCTTACCATGACCGAGTACAAGCCCACGGTGCGCCTCGCCACCCGCGAC
GACGTCCCCAGGGCCGTACGCACCCTCGCCGCCGCGTTCGCCGACTACCCCGCCACGCGCCACACCGTCG
ATCCGGACCGCCACATCGAGCGGGTCACCGAGCTGCAAGAACTCTTCCTCACGCGCGTCGGGCTCGACAT
CGGCAAGGTGTGGGTCGCGGACGACGGCGCCGCGGTGGCGGTCTGGACCACGCCGGAGAGCGTCGAAGCG
GGGGCGGTGTTCGCCGAGATCGGCCCGCGCATGGCCGAGTTGAGCGGTTCCCGGCTGGCCGCGCAGCAAC
AGATGGAAGGCCTCCTGGCGCCGCACCGGCCCAAGGAGCCCGCGTGGTTCCTGGCCACCGTCGGCGTCTC
GCCCGACCACCAGGGCAAGGGTCTGGGCAGCGCCGTCGTGCTCCCCGGAGTGGAGGCGGCCGAGCGCGCC
GGGGTGCCCGCCTTCCTGGAGACCTCCGCGCCCCGCAACCTCCCCTTCTACGAGCGGCTCGGCTTCACCG
TCACCGCCGACGTCGAGGTGCCCGAAGGACCGCGCACCTGGTGCATGACCCGCAAGCCCGGTGCCTGACG
CCCGCCCCACGACCCGCAGCGCCCGACCGAAAGGAGCGCACGACCCCATGCATCGGTACCTTTAAGACCA
ATGACTTACAAGGCAGCTGTAGATCTTAGCCACTTTTTAAAAGAAAAGGGGGGACTGGAAGGGCTAATTC
ACTCCCAACGAAGACAAGATCTGCTTTTTGCTTGTACTGGGTCTCTCTGGTTAGACCAGATCTGAGCCTG
GGAGCTCTCTGGCTAACTAGGGAACCCACTGCTTAAGCCTCAATAAAGCTTGCCTTGAGTGCTTCAAGTA
GTGTGTGCCCGTCTGTTGTGTGACTCTGGTAACTAGAGATCCCTCAGACCCTTTTAGTCAGTGTGGAAAA
TCTCTAGCAGTAGTAGTTCATGTCATCTTATTATTCAGTATTTATAACTTGCAAAGAAATGAATATCAGA
GAGTGAGAGGAACTTGTTTATTGCAGCTTATAATGGTTACAAATAAAGCAATAGCATCACAAATTTCACA
AATAAAGCATTTTTTTCACTGCATTCTAGTTGTGGTTTGTCCAAACTCATCAATGTATCTTATCATGTCT
GGCTCTAGCTATCCCGCCCCTAACTCCGCCCATCCCGCCCCTAACTCCGCCCAGTTCCGCCCATTCTCCG
CCCCATGGCTGACTAATTTTTTTTATTTATGCAGAGGCCGAGGCCGCCTCGGCCTCTGAGCTATTCCAGA
AGTAGTGAGGAGGCTTTTTTGGAGGCCTAGGGACGTACCCAATTCGCCCTATAGTGAGTCGTATTACGCG
CGCTCACTGGCCGTCGTTTTACAACGTCGTGACTGGGAAAACCCTGGCGTTACCCAACTTAATCGCCTTG
CAGCACATCCCCCTTTCGCCAGCTGGCGTAATAGCGAAGAGGCCCGCACCGATCGCCCTTCCCAACAGTT
GCGCAGCCTGAATGGCGAATGGG
[124 nt withheld, positions 7094-7217]
C
[91 nt withheld, positions 7219-7309]
A
[49 nt withheld, positions 7311-7359]
CCTTTGACGTTGGAGTCCACGTTCTTT
[37 nt withheld, positions 7387-7423]
ACCCTATCTCGGTCTATTCTTTTGATTTATAAGGGATTTTGCCGATTTCGGCCTATTGGTTAAAAAATGA
GCTGATTTAACAAAAATTTAACGCGAATTTTAACAAAATATTAACGCTTACAATTTAGGTGGCACTTTTC
GGGGAAATGTGCGCGGAACCCCTATTTGTTTATTTTTCTAAATACATTCAAATATGTATCCGCTCATGAG
ACAATAACCCTGATAAATGCTTCAATAATATTGAAAAAGGAAGAGTATGAGTATTCAACATTTCCGTGTC
GCCCTTATTCCCTTTTTTGCGGCATTTTGCCTTCCTGTTTTTGCTCACCCAGAAACGCTGGTGAAAGTAA
AAGATGCTGAAGATCAGTTGGGTGCACGAGTGGGTTACATCGAACTGGATCTCAACAGCGGTAAGATCCT
TGAGAGTTTTCGCCCCGAAGAACGTTTTCCAATGATGAGCACTTTTAAAGTTCTGCTATGTGGCGCGGTA
TTATCCCGTATTGACGCCGGGCAAGAGCAACTCGGTCGCCGCATACACTATTCTCAGAATGACTTGGTTG
AGTACTCACCAGTCACAGAAAAGCATCTTACGGATGGCATGACAGTAAGAGAATTATGCAGTGCTGCCAT
AACCATGAGTGATAACACTGCGGCCAACTTACTTCTGACAACGATCGGAGGACCGAAGGAGCTAACCGCT
TTTTTGCACAACATGGGGGATCATGTAACTCGCCTTGATCGTTGGGAACCGGAGCTGAATGAAGCCATAC
CAAACGACGAGCGTGACACCACGATGCCTGTAGCAATGGCAACAACGTTGCGCAAACTATTAACTGGCGA
ACTACTTACTCTAGCTTCCCGGCAACAATTAATAGACTGGATGGAGGCGGATAAAGTTGCAGGACCACTT
CTGCGCTCGGCCCTTCCGGCTGGCTGGTTTATTGCTGATAAATCTGGAGCCGGTGAGCGTGGGTCTCGCG
GTATCATTGCAGCACTGGGGCCAGATGGTAAGCCCTCCCGTATCGTAGTTATCTACACGACGGGGAGTCA
GGCAACTATGGATGAACGAAATAGACAGATCGCTGAGATAGGTGCCTCACTGATTAAGCATTGGTAACTG
TCAGACCAAGTTTACTCATATATACTTTAGATTGATTTAAAACTTCATTTTTAATTTAAAAGGATCTAGG
TGAAGATCCTTTTTGATAATCTCATGACCAAAATCCCTTAACGTGAGTTTTCGTTCCACTGAGCGTCAGA
CCCCGTAGAAAAGATCAAAGGATCTTCTTGAGATCCTTTTTTTCTGCGCGTAATCTGCTGCTTGCAAACA
AAAAAACCACCGCTACCAGCGGTGGTTTGTTTGCCGGATCAAGAGCTACCAACTCTTTTTCCGAAGGTAA
CTGGCTTCAGCAGAGCGCAGATACCAAATACTGTTCTTCTAGTGTAGCCGTAGTTAGGCCACCACTTCAA
GAACTCTGTAGCACCGCCTACATACCTCGCTCTGCTAATCCTGTTACCAGTGGCTGCTGCCAGTGGCGAT
AAGTCGTGTCTTACCGGGTTGGACTCAAGACGATAGTTACCGGATAAGGCGCAGCGGTCGGGCTGAACGG
GGGGTTCGTGCACACAGCCCAGCTTGGAGCGAACGACCTACACCGAACTGAGATACCTACAGCGTGAGCT
ATGAGAAAGCGCCACGCTTCCCGAAGGGAGAAAGGCGGACAGGTATCCGGTAAGCGGCAGGGTCGGAACA
GGAGAGCGCACGAGGGAGCTTCCAGGGGGAAACGCCTGGTATCTTTATAGTCCTGTCGGGTTTCGCCACC
TCTGACTTGAGCGTCGATTTTTGTGATGCTCGTCAGGGGGGCGGAGCCTATGGAAAAACGCCAGCAACGC
GGCCTTTTTACGGTTCCTGGCCTTTTGCTGGCCTTTTGCTCACATGTTCTTTCCTGCGTTATCCCCTGAT
TCTGTGGATAACCGTATTACCGCCTTTGAGTGAGCTGATACCGCTCGCCGCAGCCGAACGACCGAGCGCA
GCGAGTCAGTGAGCGAGGAAGCGGAAGAGCGCCCAATACGCAAACCGCCTCTCCCCGCGCGTTGGCCGAT
TCATTAATGCAGCTGGCACGACAGGTTTCCCGACTGGAAAGCGGGCAGTGAGCGCAACGCAATTAATGTG
AGTTAGCTCACTCATTAGGCACCCCAGGCTTTACACTTTATGCTTCCGGCTCGTATGTTGTGTGGAATTG
TGAGCGGATAACAATTTCACACAGGAAACAGCTATGACCATGATTACGCCAAGCGCGCAATTAACCCTCA
CTAAAGGGAACAAAAGCTGGAGCTGCAAGCTTAA
